Addgene plasmid #82216: pDONR223_SMAD4_WT
Purpose: Gateway Donor vector containing SMAD4 , part of the Target Accelerator Plasmid Collection.
Depositing lab: Jesse Boehm & William Hahn & David Root. Depositing organization: Broad Institute. Publication: Systematic Functional Interrogation of Rare Cancer Variants Identifies Oncogenic Alleles. Kim E, Ilic N, Shrestha Y, Zou L, Kamburov A, Zhu C, Yang X, Lubonja R, Tran N, Nguyen C, Lawrence MS, Piccioni F, Bagul M, Doench JG, Chouinard CR, Wu X, Hogstrom L, Natoli T, Tamayo P, Horn H, Corsello SM, Lage K, Root DE, Subramanian A, Golub TR, Getz G, Boehm JS, Hahn WC. Cancer Discov. 2016 Jul;6(7):714-26. doi: 10.1158/2159-8290.CD-16-0160. Epub 2016 May 4. PubMed 27147599.
Backbone
  Vector backbone: pDONR223
  Backbone manufacturer: Invitrogen
  Backbone size w/o insert (bp): 2790
  Vector type: Gateway Entry vector
Growth in bacteria
  Bacterial resistance: Spectinomycin, 50 μg/mL
  Growth temperature: 37°C
  Growth strain: DH5alpha
  Copy number: High Copy
Gene/Insert
  Gene/Insert name: SMAD4
  Species: H. sapiens (human)
  Mutation: WT
  GenBank ID: NM_005359.5
  Entrez Gene: SMAD4 (a.k.a. DPC4, JIP, MADH4, MYHRS)
  Promoter: None
  Cloning method: Gateway Cloning
  Sequencing primers: 5′ M13pUC-fwd; 3′ M13-Rev
Terms and licenses: Academic/Nonprofit Terms; Industry Terms: Not Available to Industry
Depositor comments: Open state: NO stop codon immediately follows insert. Supporting reference: Systematic morphological profiling of human gene and allele function via Cell Painting. Rohban MH, et al. Elife. 2017, Mar 18;6. pii: e24060. PubMed PMID 28315521
How to cite: pDONR223_SMAD4_WT was a gift from Jesse Boehm & William Hahn & David Root (Addgene plasmid # 82216 ; http://n2t.net/addgene:82216 ; RRID:Addgene_82216)
