[The description below was written by a language model from this plasmid's Addgene catalogue record and pLannotate feature annotations shown in this document.]
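Description:
pDONR223_SMAD4_WT is a Gateway entry clone built on the Invitrogen pDONR223 backbone, carrying the wild-type human SMAD4 open reading frame (also known as DPC4 or MADH4). It is a bacterial propagation and shuttling plasmid rather than an expression vector. The record lists no promoter for the insert, and the only nearby promoter annotated is a T7 promoter lying outside the recombination cassette and pointing toward the insert in the antisense direction. The sequenced plasmid is 4,446 nt and replicates at high copy in E. coli from a ColE1/pUC-type origin. Selection is with spectinomycin through the aadA (SmR) aminoglycoside adenylyltransferase gene, which sits downstream of a class 1 integron Pc promoter fragment and a short gentamicin-resistance remnant. Small lacZα and lacI fragments and the rrnB T1 and T2 terminators are backbone carry-overs, with the terminators helping to insulate the cloning region from read-through transcription.

The SMAD4 coding sequence is flanked by two attL recombination sites, annotated by the automated tool as attL3 and attL2. The upstream call may simply reflect similarity among attL variants. These sites allow the ORF to be transferred by an LR Clonase reaction into any compatible Gateway destination vector, which then supplies the promoter, tags and host-specific elements. The depositor notes that the clone is in the "open" configuration, with no stop codon immediately after the insert, so it can be fused in frame to C-terminal tags provided by the destination vector. The plasmid belongs to the Target Accelerator Plasmid Collection. There it serves as the wild-type reference for studies comparing cancer-associated gene variants in functional and morphological profiling assays.
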