Features (pLannotate 1.2.2; 12 found; start..end, strand, type, name):
     38..74      -  CDS            lacZα (fragment): LacZα fragment of β-galactosidase; lacZ fragment
     91..186     +  protein_bind   attL3: mutant version of attL; recombination site for the Gateway® LR reaction LR Clonase™
    189..1844    +  CDS            SMAD4: SMAD4_HUMAN - Also known as DPC4, MADH4. Experimental evidence at protein level: Swiss-Prot protein existence level 1. In muscle physiology, plays a central role in the balance between atrophy and hypertrophy. When recruited by MSTN, promotes atrophy response via phosphorylated SMAD2/4. MSTN decrease causes SMAD4 release and subsequent recruitment by the BMP pathway to promote hypertrophy via phosphorylated SMAD1/5/8. Acts synergistically with SMAD1 and YY1 in bone morphogenetic protein (BMP)-mediated cardiac- specific gene expression. Binds to SMAD binding elements (SBEs) (5'- GTCT/AGAC-3') w
   1847..1945    -  protein_bind   attL2: mutant version of attL; recombination site for the Gateway® LR reaction LR Clonase™
   1963..1981    -  promoter       T7 promoter: promoter for bacteriophage T7 RNA polymerase
   2171..2194    +  promoter       Pc promoter (fragment): intI1 (promoter lies within the coding sequence); class 1 integron promoter
   2370..2426    +  CDS            GmR (fragment): gentamycin acetyltransferase; aacC1; confers resistance to gentamycin
   2433..3224    +  CDS            SmR: aminoglycoside adenylyltransferase (Murphy, 1985); aadA; confers resistance to spectinomycin and streptomycin
   3317..3905    +  rep_origin     ori: high-copy-number ColE1/pMB1/pBR322/pUC origin of replication
   4088..4180    +  CDS            lacI (fragment): lac repressor; lacI; The lac repressor binds to the lac operator to inhibit transcription in E. coli. This inhibition can be relieved by adding lactose or isopropyl-β-D-thiogalactopyranoside (IPTG).
   4235..4262    -  terminator     rrnB T2 terminator: transcription terminator T2 from the E. coli rrnB gene
   4394..4437    +  terminator     rrnB T1 terminator: Escherichia coli rrnB; transcription terminator T1 from the E. coli rrnB gene
>Addgene plasmid #82216 | pDONR223_SMAD4_WT | addgene full sequence | sequence record 164899 | Addgene NGS result
GGCAGTTCCCTACTCTCGCGTTAACGCTAGCATGGATGTTTTCCCAGTCACGACGTTGTAAAACGACGGC
CAGTCTTAAGCTCGGGCCCCAAATAATGATTTTATTTTGACTGATAGTGACCTGTTCGTTGCAACAAATT
GATGAGCAATGCTTTTTTATAATGCCAACTTTGTACAAAAAAGTTGGCATGGACAATATGTCTATTACGA
ATACACCAACAAGTAATGATGCCTGTCTGAGCATTGTGCATAGTTTGATGTGCCATAGACAAGGTGGAGA
GAGTGAAACATTTGCAAAAAGAGCAATTGAAAGTTTGGTAAAGAAGCTGAAGGAGAAAAAAGATGAATTG
GATTCTTTAATAACAGCTATAACTACAAATGGAGCTCATCCTAGTAAATGTGTTACCATACAGAGAACAT
TGGATGGGAGGCTTCAGGTGGCTGGTCGGAAAGGATTTCCTCATGTGATCTATGCCCGTCTCTGGAGGTG
GCCTGATCTTCACAAAAATGAACTAAAACATGTTAAATATTGTCAGTATGCGTTTGACTTAAAATGTGAT
AGTGTCTGTGTGAATCCATATCACTACGAACGAGTTGTATCACCTGGAATTGATCTCTCAGGATTAACAC
TGCAGAGTAATGCTCCATCAAGTATGATGGTGAAGGATGAATATGTGCATGACTTTGAGGGACAGCCATC
GTTGTCCACTGAAGGACATTCAATTCAAACCATCCAGCATCCACCAAGTAATCGTGCATCGACAGAGACA
TACAGCACCCCAGCTCTGTTAGCCCCATCTGAGTCTAATGCTACCAGCACTGCCAACTTTCCCAACATTC
CTGTGGCTTCCACAAGTCAGCCTGCCAGTATACTGGGGGGCAGCCATAGTGAAGGACTGTTGCAGATAGC
ATCAGGGCCTCAGCCAGGACAGCAGCAGAATGGATTTACTGGTCAGCCAGCTACTTACCATCATAACAGC
ACTACCACCTGGACTGGAAGTAGGACTGCACCATACACACCTAATTTGCCTCACCACCAAAACGGCCATC
TTCAGCACCACCCGCCTATGCCGCCCCATCCCGGACATTACTGGCCTGTTCACAATGAGCTTGCATTCCA
GCCTCCCATTTCCAATCATCCTGCTCCTGAGTATTGGTGTTCCATTGCTTACTTTGAAATGGATGTTCAG
GTAGGAGAGACATTTAAGGTTCCTTCAAGCTGCCCTATTGTTACTGTTGATGGATACGTGGACCCTTCTG
GAGGAGATCGCTTTTGTTTGGGTCAACTCTCCAATGTCCACAGGACAGAAGCCATTGAGAGAGCAAGGTT
GCACATAGGCAAAGGTGTGCAGTTGGAATGTAAAGGTGAAGGTGATGTTTGGGTCAGGTGCCTTAGTGAC
CACGCGGTCTTTGTACAGAGTTACTACTTAGACAGAGAAGCTGGGCGTGCACCTGGAGATGCTGTTCATA
AGATCTACCCAAGTGCATATATAAAGGTCTTTGATTTGCGTCAGTGTCATCGACAGATGCAGCAGCAGGC
GGCTACTGCACAAGCTGCAGCAGCTGCCCAGGCAGCAGCCGTGGCAGGAAACATCCCTGGCCCAGGATCA
GTAGGTGGAATAGCTCCAGCTATCAGTCTGTCAGCTGCTGCTGGAATTGGTGTTGATGACCTTCGTCGCT
TATGCATACTCAGGATGAGTTTTGTGAAAGGCTGGGGACCGGATTACCCAAGACAGAGCATCAAAGAAAC
ACCTTGCTGGATTGAAATTCACTTACACCGGGCCCTCCAGCTCCTAGACGAAGTACTTCATACCATGCCG
ATTGCAGACCCACAACCTTTAGACTGCCCAACTTTCTTGTACAAAGTTGGCATTATAAGAAAGCATTGCT
TATCAATTTGTTGCAACGAACAGGTCACTATCAGTCAAAATAAAATCATTATTTGCCATCCAGCTGATAT
CCCCTATAGTGAGTCGTATTACATGGTCATAGCTGTTTCCTGGCAGCTCTGGCCCGTGTCTCAAAATCTC
TGATGTTACATTGCACAAGATAAAAATATATCATCATGCCTCCTCTAGACCAGCCAGGACAGAAATGCCT
CGACTTCGCTGCTACCCAAGGTTGCCGGGTGACGCACACCGTGGAAACGGATGAAGGCACGAACCCAGTG
GACATAAGCCTGTTCGGTTCGTAAGCTGTAATGCAAGTAGCGTATGCGCTCACGCAACTGGTCCAGAACC
TTGACCGAACGCAGCGGTGGTAACGGCGCAGTGGCGGTTTTCATGGCTTGTTATGACTGTTTTTTTGGGG
TACAGTCTATGCCTCGGGCATCCAAGCAGCAAGCGCGTTACGCCGTGGGTCGATGTTTGATGTTATGGAG
CAGCAACGATGTTACGCAGCAGGGCAGTCGCCCTAAAACAAAGTTAAACATTATGAGGGAAGCGGTGATC
GCCGAAGTATCGACTCAACTATCAGAGGTAGTTGGCGTCATCGAGCGCCATCTCGAACCGACGTTGCTGG
CCGTACATTTGTACGGCTCCGCAGTGGATGGCGGCCTGAAGCCACACAGTGATATTGATTTGCTGGTTAC
GGTGACCGTAAGGCTTGATGAAACAACGCGGCGAGCTTTGATCAACGACCTTTTGGAAACTTCGGCTTCC
CCTGGAGAGAGCGAGATTCTCCGCGCTGTAGAAGTCACCATTGTTGTGCACGACGACATCATTCCGTGGC
GTTATCCAGCTAAGCGCGAACTGCAATTTGGAGAATGGCAGCGCAATGACATTCTTGCAGGTATCTTCGA
GCCAGCCACGATCGACATTGATCTGGCTATCTTGCTGACAAAAGCAAGAGAACATAGCGTTGCCTTGGTA
GGTCCAGCGGCGGAGGAACTCTTTGATCCGGTTCCTGAACAGGATCTATTTGAGGCGCTAAATGAAACCT
TAACGCTATGGAACTCGCCGCCCGACTGGGCTGGCGATGAGCGAAATGTAGTGCTTACGTTGTCCCGCAT
TTGGTACAGCGCAGTAACCGGCAAAATCGCGCCGAAGGATGTCGCTGCCGACTGGGCAATGGAGCGCCTG
CCGGCCCAGTATCAGCCCGTCATACTTGAAGCTAGACAGGCTTATCTTGGACAAGAAGAAGATCGCTTGG
CCTCGCGCGCAGATCAGTTGGAAGAATTTGTCCACTACGTGAAAGGCGAGATCACCAAGGTAGTCGGCAA
ATAACCCTCGAGCCACCCATGACCAAAATCCCTTAACGTGAGTTACGCGTCGTTCCACTGAGCGTCAGAC
CCCGTAGAAAAGATCAAAGGATCTTCTTGAGATCCTTTTTTTCTGCGCGTAATCTGCTGCTTGCAAACAA
AAAAACCACCGCTACCAGCGGTGGTTTGTTTGCCGGATCAAGAGCTACCAACTCTTTTTCCGAAGGTAAC
TGGCTTCAGCAGAGCGCAGATACCAAATACTGTTCTTCTAGTGTAGCCGTAGTTAGGCCACCACTTCAAG
AACTCTGTAGCACCGCCTACATACCTCGCTCTGCTAATCCTGTTACCAGTGGCTGCTGCCAGTGGCGATA
AGTCGTGTCTTACCGGGTTGGACTCAAGACGATAGTTACCGGATAAGGCGCAGCGGTCGGGCTGAACGGG
GGGTTCGTGCACACAGCCCAGCTTGGAGCGAACGACCTACACCGAACTGAGATACCTACAGCGTGAGCTA
TGAGAAAGCGCCACGCTTCCCGAAGGGAGAAAGGCGGACAGGTATCCGGTAAGCGGCAGGGTCGGAACAG
GAGAGCGCACGAGGGAGCTTCCAGGGGGAAACGCCTGGTATCTTTATAGTCCTGTCGGGTTTCGCCACCT
CTGACTTGAGCGTCGATTTTTGTGATGCTCGTCAGGGGGGCGGAGCCTATGGAAAAACGCCAGCAACGCG
GCCTTTTTACGGTTCCTGGCCTTTTGCTGGCCTTTTGCTCACATGTTCTTTCCTGCGTTATCCCCTGATT
CTGTGGATAACCGTATTACCGCCTTTGAGTGAGCTGATACCGCTCGCCGCAGCCGAACGACCGAGCGCAG
CGAGTCAGTGAGCGAGGAAGCGGAAGAGCGCCCAATACGCAAACCGCCTCTCCCCGCGCGTTGGCCGATT
CATTAATGCAGCTGGCACGACAGGTTTCCCGACTGGAAAGCGGGCAGTGAGCGCAACGCAATTAATACGC
GTACCGCTAGCCAGGAAGAGTTTGTAGAAACGCAAAAAGGCCATCCGTCAGGATGGCCTTCTGCTTAGTT
TGATGCCTGGCAGTTTATGGCGGGCGTCCTGCCCGCCACCCTCCGGGCCGTTGCTTCACAACGTTCAAAT
CCGCTCCCGGCGGATTTGTCCTACTCAGGAGAGCGTTCACCGACAAACAACAGATAAAACGAAAGGCCCA
GTCTTCCGACTGAGCCTTTCGTTTTATTTGATGCCT
