>Addgene plasmid #82216 | pDONR223_SMAD4_WT | depositor partial sequence | sequence record 155587 | Insert sequence
ATGGACAATATGTCTATTACGAATACACCAACAAGTAATGATGCCTGTCTGAGCATTGTGCATAGTTTGA
TGTGCCATAGACAAGGTGGAGAGAGTGAAACATTTGCAAAAAGAGCAATTGAAAGTTTGGTAAAGAAGCT
GAAGGAGAAAAAAGATGAATTGGATTCTTTAATAACAGCTATAACTACAAATGGAGCTCATCCTAGTAAA
TGTGTTACCATACAGAGAACATTGGATGGGAGGCTTCAGGTGGCTGGTCGGAAAGGATTTCCTCATGTGA
TCTATGCCCGTCTCTGGAGGTGGCCTGATCTTCACAAAAATGAACTAAAACATGTTAAATATTGTCAGTA
TGCGTTTGACTTAAAATGTGATAGTGTCTGTGTGAATCCATATCACTACGAACGAGTTGTATCACCTGGA
ATTGATCTCTCAGGATTAACACTGCAGAGTAATGCTCCATCAAGTATGATGGTGAAGGATGAATATGTGC
ATGACTTTGAGGGACAGCCATCGTTGTCCACTGAAGGACATTCAATTCAAACCATCCAGCATCCACCAAG
TAATCGTGCATCGACAGAGACATACAGCACCCCAGCTCTGTTAGCCCCATCTGAGTCTAATGCTACCAGC
ACTGCCAACTTTCCCAACATTCCTGTGGCTTCCACAAGTCAGCCTGCCAGTATACTGGGGGGCAGCCATA
GTGAAGGACTGTTGCAGATAGCATCAGGGCCTCAGCCAGGACAGCAGCAGAATGGATTTACTGGTCAGCC
AGCTACTTACCATCATAACAGCACTACCACCTGGACTGGAAGTAGGACTGCACCATACACACCTAATTTG
CCTCACCACCAAAACGGCCATCTTCAGCACCACCCGCCTATGCCGCCCCATCCCGGACATTACTGGCCTG
TTCACAATGAGCTTGCATTCCAGCCTCCCATTTCCAATCATCCTGCTCCTGAGTATTGGTGTTCCATTGC
TTACTTTGAAATGGATGTTCAGGTAGGAGAGACATTTAAGGTTCCTTCAAGCTGCCCTATTGTTACTGTT
GATGGATACGTGGACCCTTCTGGAGGAGATCGCTTTTGTTTGGGTCAACTCTCCAATGTCCACAGGACAG
AAGCCATTGAGAGAGCAAGGTTGCACATAGGCAAAGGTGTGCAGTTGGAATGTAAAGGTGAAGGTGATGT
TTGGGTCAGGTGCCTTAGTGACCACGCGGTCTTTGTACAGAGTTACTACTTAGACAGAGAAGCTGGGCGT
GCACCTGGAGATGCTGTTCATAAGATCTACCCAAGTGCATATATAAAGGTCTTTGATTTGCGTCAGTGTC
ATCGACAGATGCAGCAGCAGGCGGCTACTGCACAAGCTGCAGCAGCTGCCCAGGCAGCAGCCGTGGCAGG
AAACATCCCTGGCCCAGGATCAGTAGGTGGAATAGCTCCAGCTATCAGTCTGTCAGCTGCTGCTGGAATT
GGTGTTGATGACCTTCGTCGCTTATGCATACTCAGGATGAGTTTTGTGAAAGGCTGGGGACCGGATTACC
CAAGACAGAGCATCAAAGAAACACCTTGCTGGATTGAAATTCACTTACACCGGGCCCTCCAGCTCCTAGA
CGAAGTACTTCATACCATGCCGATTGCAGACCCACAACCTTTAGAC
